>Addgene plasmid #135360 | S1 1029 miniABEMax V82G strategy1 | addgene full sequence | sequence record 267835 | Addgene NGS Result
GTGTGTTGGAGGTCGCTGAGTAGTGCGCGAGCAAAATTTAAGCTACAACAAGGCAAGGCTTGACCGACAA
TTGCATGAAGAATCTGCTTAGGGTTAGGCGTTTTGCGCTGCTTCGCGATGTACGGGCCAGATATACGCGT
TGACATTGATTATTGACTAGTTATTAATAGTAATCAATTACGGGGTCATTAGTTCATAGCCCATATATGG
AGTTCCGCGTTACATAACTTACGGTAAATGGCCCGCCTGGCTGACCGCCCAACGACCCCCGCCCATTGAC
GTCAATAATGACGTATGTTCCCATAGTAACGCCAATAGGGACTTTCCATTGACGTCAATGGGTGGAGTAT
TTACGGTAAACTGCCCACTTGGCAGTACATCAAGTGTATCATATGCCAAGTACGCCCCCTATTGACGTCA
ATGACGGTAAATGGCCCGCCTGGCATTATGCCCAGTACATGACCTTATGGGACTTTCCTACTTGGCAGTA
CATCTACGTATTAGTCATCGCTATTACCATGGTGATGCGGTTTTGGCAGTACATCAATGGGCGTGGATAG
CGGTTTGACTCACGGGGATTTCCAAGTCTCCACCCCATTGACGTCAATGGGAGTTTGTTTTGGCACCAAA
ATCAACGGGACTTTCCAAAATGTCGTAACAACTCCGCCCCATTGACGCAAATGGGCGGTAGGCGTGTACG
GTGGGAGGTCTATATAAGCAGAGCTCTCTGGCTAACTAGAGAACCCACTGCTTACTGGCTTATCGAAATT
AATACGACTCACTATAGGGAGACCCAAGCTGGCTAGCGTTTAAACTTAAGCTTGGTACCGCCACCATGTC
TGAGGTGGAGTTTTCCCACGAGTACTGGATGAGACATGCCCTGACCCTGGCCAAGAGGGCACGCGATGAG
AGGGAGGTGCCTGTGGGAGCCGTGCTGGTGCTGAACAATAGAGTGATCGGCGAGGGCTGGAACAGAGCCA
TCGGCCTGCACGACCCAACAGCCCATGCCGAAATTATGGCCCTGAGACAGGGCGGCCTGGTCATGCAGAA
CTACAGACTGATTGACGCCACCCTGTACGGCACATTCGAGCCTTGCGTGATGTGCGCCGGCGCCATGATC
CACTCTAGGATCGGCCGCGTGGTGTTTGGCGTGAGGAACGCAAAAACCGGCGCCGCAGGCTCCCTGATGG
ACGTGCTGCACTACCCCGGCATGAATCACCGCGTCGAAATTACCGAGGGAATCCTGGCAGATGAATGTGC
CGCCCTGCTGTGCTATTTCTTTCGGATGCCTAGACAGGTGTTCAATGCTCAGAAGAAGGCCCAGAGCTCC
ACCGACCCGAAGAAAAAGCGTAAAGTGGGTAGCAGCGGCAGCCCGAAAAAGAAACGCAAAGTGGGTAGCG
ACGCTCTGGATGACTTCGACCTGGATATGCTGGGCAGCGACGCCCTGGATGACTTTGGCGGTGGCAGCAT
AGGCAAGGCAACCGCTAAGTATTTTTTTTACAGCAACATCATGAACTTCTTTAAGACCGAGATTACCCTG
GCCAACGGTGAAATCCGTAAACGCCCGCTGATTGAAACCAACGGTGAAACCGGCGAAATCGTGTGGGACA
AGGGCCGTGATTTTGCGACCGTGCGCAAAGTGCTGTCCATGCCGCAGGTGAACATTGTGAAGAAAACCGA
GGTGCAGACCGGCGGTTTCAGCAAGGAAAGCATTCTGCCGAAACGTAACAGCGACAAGCTGATCGCCCGC
AAGAAAGATTGGGACCCGAAGAAATACGGCGGTTTCGATAGCCCGACCGTGGCTTATAGCGTGCTGGTGG
TGGCCAAAGTGGAGAAGGGTAAAAGCAAGAAACTGAAGAGCGTGAAAGAACTGCTGGGCATCACCATTAT
GGAGCGTAGCAGCTTCGAAAAGAACCCGATCGACTTTCTGGAGGCGAAGGGTTACAAGGAAGTGAAGAAA
GATCTGATCATTAAGCTGCCGAAATACAGCCTGTTTGAGCTGGAAAATGGTCGTAAACGTATGCTGGCCA
GCGCCGGCGAGCTGCAAAAGGGCAACGAACTGGCGCTGCCGAGCAAATATGTGAACTTCCTGTACCTGGC
CAGCCACTATGAGAAGCTGAAAGGTAGCCCGGAGGACAACGAACAGAAGCAGCTGTTTGTGGAGCAGCAC
AAACACTATCTGGATGAGATCATTGAACAGATCAGCGAGTTCAGCAAGCGTGTGATTCTGGCGGACGCTA
ACCTGGATAAAGTGCTGAGCGCCTACAACAAACACCGTGACAAGCCGATCCGCGAGCAGGCGGAAAACAT
CATTCACCTGTTCACCCTGACCAACCTGGGTGCGCCGGCCGCGTTCAAGTACTTTGACACCACCATTGAT
CGTAAACGCTATACCAGCACCAAGGAGGTGCTGGATGCTACCCTGATCCACCAGAGCATTACCGGCCTGT
ACGAAACCCGTATTGATCTGAGCCAGCTGGGCGGTGACGGCGGTAGCGGCGGTAGCGGCGGTAGCGGCGG
TAGCGGCGGTAGCGGCGGTAGCGGCGGTGACAAGAAATATAGCATCGGTCTGGCGATTGGCACCAACAGC
GTGGGTTGGGCTGTGATCACCGATGAGTACAAGGTGCCGAGCAAGAAGTTCAAGGTGCTGGGCAACACCG
ACCGCCACAGCATCAAGAAAAACCTGATTGGTGCCCTGCTGTTTGATAGCGGTGAAACCGCCGAGGCCAC
CCGTCTGAAGCGCACCGCCCGTCGCCGTTACACCCGTCGTAAAAACCGTATCTGCTACCTGCAAGAGATT
TTCAGCAACGAAATGGCCAAAGTGGACGATAGCTTCTTTCACCGCCTGGAGGAGAGCTTCCTGGTGGAGG
AAGACAAGAAACACGAGCGTCACCCGATCTTTGGCAACATTGTGGATGAGGTGGCTTACCACGAAAAGTA
TCCGACCATCTACCACCTGCGTAAGAAACTGGTGGATAGCACCGACAAGGCCGATCTGCGCCTGATCTAT
CTGGCTCTGGCCCACATGATCAAGTTCCGTGGTCACTTTCTGATCGAGGGCGACCTGAACCCGGATAACA
GCGATGTGGACAAGCTGTTCATCCAGCTGGTGCAGACCTACAACCAGCTGTTTGAGGAAAACCCGATTAA
CGCCAGCGGTGTGGACGCGAAGGCTATCCTGAGCGCGCGTCTGAGCAAAAGCCGCCGTCTGGAGAACCTG
ATCGCGCAGCTGCCGGGTGAAAAGAAAAACGGTCTGTTTGGCAACCTGATTGCTCTGAGCCTGGGCCTGA
CCCCGAACTTCAAAAGCAACTTTGACCTGGCGGAGGATGCTAAGCTGCAACTGAGCAAGGATACCTATGA
CGATGACCTGGACAACCTGCTGGCGCAGATCGGCGACCAGTACGCTGATCTGTTCCTGGCTGCCAAGAAC
CTGAGCGATGCGATCCTGCTGAGCGACATTCTGCGTGTGAACACCGAGATTACCAAGGCCCCGCTGAGCG
CGAGCATGATCAAACGCTATGATGAACACCACCAGGACCTGACCCTGCTGAAAGCTCTGGTGCGTCAGCA
GCTGCCGGAGAAGTACAAAGAAATCTTCTTTGACCAGAGCAAGAACGGTTACGCCGGCTATATTGATGGC
GGTGCGAGCCAGGAGGAGTTCTACAAGTTTATCAAACCGATTCTGGAGAAAATGGACGGCACCGAGGAAC
TGCTGGTGAAGCTGAACCGTGAAGATCTGCTGCGTAAACAGCGCACCTTCGACAACGGTAGCATCCCGCA
CCAGATTCACCTGGGTGAGCTGCACGCCATCCTGCGCCGTCAGGAAGATTTCTACCCGTTTCTGAAGGAC
AACCGTGAGAAGATCGAAAAAATTCTGACCTTCCGCATTCCGTACTATGTGGGTCCGCTGGCTCGTGGCA
ACAGCCGCTTTGCCTGGATGACCCGCAAGAGCGAGGAAACCATCACCCCGTGGAACTTCGAGGAAGTGGT
GGACAAAGGCGCCAGCGCGCAGAGCTTCATTGAGCGTATGACCAACTTTGATAAGAACCTGCCGAACGAA
AAAGTGCTGCCGAAGCACAGCCTGCTGTACGAGTATTTCACCGTGTACAACGAACTGACCAAGGTGAAAT
ATGTGACCGAGGGTATGCGCAAGCCGGCCTTCCTGAGCGGCGAACAGAAGAAAGCGATCGTGGACCTGCT
GTTTAAAACCAACCGTAAGGTGACCGTGAAGCAGCTGAAAGAGGATTATTTCAAGAAAATTGAATGCTTT
GACAGCGTGGAGATCAGCGGTGTGGAAGATCGTTTTAACGCGAGCCTGGGCACCTACCACGACCTGCTGA
AAATCATTAAGGATAAAGACTTCCTGGATAACGAGGAAAACGAGGACATCCTGGAAGATATTGTGCTGAC
CCTGACCCTGTTTGAGGACCGTGAAATGATCGAGGAACGCCTGAAGACCTATGCCCACCTGTTCGATGAC
AAAGTGATGAAACAGCTGAAGCGCCGTCGCTACACCGGTTGGGGCCGTCTGAGCCGCAAACTGATCAACG
GTATTCGCGATAAACAGAGCGGCAAGACCATCCTGGATTTTCTGAAGAGCGACGGTTTCGCGAACCGTAA
CTTTATGCAGCTGATTCACGATGACAGCCTGACCTTCAAAGAGGACATCCAGAAGGCGCAGGTGAGCGGT
CAGGGCGATAGCCTGCACGAACATATTGCTAACCTGGCCGGTAGCCCGGCCATCAAGAAGGGCATCCTGC
AAACCGTGAAGGTGGTGGACGAGCTGGTGAAAGTGATGGGTCGTCACAAGCCGGAAAACATCGTGATTGA
GATGGCCCGCGAAAACCAGACCACCCAGAAAGGCCAGAAGAACAGCCGTGAGCGCATGAAGCGTATCGAG
GAAGGCATCAAGGAACTGGGCAGCCAGATCCTGAAGGAGCACCCGGTGGAAAACACCCAGCTGCAAAACG
AGAAACTGTACCTGTACTACCTGCAAAACGGTCGTGACATGTATGTGGATCAGGAACTGGACATTAACCG
CCTGAGCGATTATGACGTGGATGCGATCGTGCCGCAGAGCTTCCTGAAGGATGACAGCATTGACAACAAA
GTGCTGACCCGTAGCGATAAAAACCGCGGCAAGAGCGACAACGTGCCGAGCGAGGAAGTGGTGAAGAAAA
TGAAAAACTACTGGCGTCAGCTGCTGAACGCCAAACTGATCACCCAGCGTAAGTTTGACAACCTGACCAA
AGCTGAGCGCGGCGGTCTGAGCGAACTGGATAAAGCCGGTTTCATTAAGCGTCAGCTGGTGGAAACCCGC
CAGATCACCAAGCACGTGGCGCAGATTCTGGACAGCCGCATGAACACCAAGTATGACGAGAACGATAAAC
TGATCCGTGAAGTGAAAGTGATCACCCTGAAGAGCAAACTGGTGAGCGATTTTCGTAAAGACTTCCAGTT
TTACAAGGTGCGCGAGATCAACAACTACCACCACGCTCACGACGCCTATCTGAACGCGGTGGTGGGCACC
GCCCTGATCAAGAAGTACCCGAAGCTGGAGAGCGAGTTCGTGTACGGCGACTACAAGGTGTATGATGTGC
GTAAGATGATCGCCAAAAGCGAGCAGGAAATTGGCGGCGGCGATAGCGGTGGTAGCAAGCGTCCGGCGGC
TACCAAGAAAGCGGGCCAGGCTAAGAAAAAGAAAGACTACAAAGATGACGATGACAAGGGTAGCGGCGCT
ACCAACTTCAGCCTGCTGAAGCAGGCGGGCGACGTGGAGGAAAATCCGGGCCCGATGGCTAAACCGCTGA
GCCAGGAGGAAAGCACCCTGATCGAGCGCGCTACCGCCACCATTAACAGCATCCCGATTAGCGAAGACTA
TAGCGTGGCCAGCGCCGCGCTGAGCAGCGATGGTCGTATTTTCACCGGCGTGAACGTGTACCACTTTACC
GGTGGCCCGTGCGCCGAGCTGGTGGTGCTGGGCACCGCCGCCGCCGCCGCCGCCGGCAACCTGACCTGCA
TCGTGGCGATTGGTAACGAAAATCGTGGCATCCTGAGCCCGTGCGGCCGTTGCCGCCAGGTGCTGCTGGA
CCTGCATCCGGGCATCAAGGCGATTGTGAAGGATAGCGACGGCCAACCGACCGCCGTGGGTATTCGTGAA
CTGCTGCCATCCGGCTATGTTTGGGAGGGCTAAGGATCCACTAGTCCAGTGTGGTGGAATTCTGCAGATA
TCCAGCACAGTGGCGGCCGCTCGAGTCTAGAGGGCCCGTTTAAACCCGCTGATCAGCCTCGACTGTGCCT
TCTAGTTGCCAGCCATCTGTTGTTTGCCCCTCCCCCGTGCCTTCCTTGACCCTGGAAGGTGCCACTCCCA
CTGTCCTTTCCTAATAAAATGAGGAAATTGCATCGCATTGTCTGAGTAGGTGTCATTCTATTCTGGGGGG
TGGGGTGGGGCAGGACAGCAAGGGGGAGGATTGGGAAGACAATAGCAGGCATGCTGGGGATGCGGTGGGC
TCTATGGCTTCTGAGGCGGAAAGAACCAGCTGGGGCTCTAGGGGGTATCCCC
[124 nt withheld, positions 6563-6686]
C
[91 nt withheld, positions 6688-6778]
A
[49 nt withheld, positions 6780-6828]
CCTTTGACGTTGGAGTCCACGTTCTTT
[37 nt withheld, positions 6856-6892]
ACCCTATCTCGGTCTATTCTTTTGATTTATAAGGGATTTTGCCGATTTCGGCCTATTGGTTAAAAAATGA
GCTGATTTAACAAAAATTTAACGCGAATTAATTCTGTGGAATGTGTGTCAGTTAGGGTGTGGAAAGTCCC
CAGGCTCCCCAGCAGGCAGAAGTATGCAAAGCATGCATCTCAATTAGTCAGCAACCAGGTGTGGAAAGTC
CCCAGGCTCCCCAGCAGGCAGAAGTATGCAAAGCATGCATCTCAATTAGTCAGCAACCATAGTCCCGCCC
CTAACTCCGCCCATCCCGCCCCTAACTCCGCCCAGTTCCGCCCATTCTCCGCCCCATGGCTGACTAATTT
TTTTTATTTATGCAGAGGCCGAGGCCGCCTCTGCCTCTGAGCTATTCCAGAAGTAGTGAGGAGGCTTTTT
TGGAGGCCTAGGCTTTTGCAAAAAGCTCCCGGGAGCTTGTATATCCATTTTCGGATCTGATCAAGAGACA
GGATGAGGATCGTTTCGCATGATTGAACAAGATGGATTGCACGCAGGTTCTCCGGCCGCTTGGGTGGAGA
GGCTATTCGGCTATGACTGGGCACAACAGACAATCGGCTGCTCTGATGCCGCCGTGTTCCGGCTGTCAGC
GCAGGGGCGCCCGGTTCTTTTTGTCAAGACCGACCTGTCCGGTGCCCTGAATGAACTGCAGGACGAGGCA
GCGCGGCTATCGTGGCTGGCCACGACGGGCGTTCCTTGCGCAGCTGTGCTCGACGTTGTCACTGAAGCGG
GAAGGGACTGGCTGCTATTGGGCGAAGTGCCGGGGCAGGATCTCCTGTCATCTCACCTTGCTCCTGCCGA
GAAAGTATCCATCATGGCTGATGCAATGCGGCGGCTGCATACGCTTGATCCGGCTACCTGCCCATTCGAC
CACCAAGCGAAACATCGCATCGAGCGAGCACGTACTCGGATGGAAGCCGGTCTTGTCGATCAGGATGATC
TGGACGAAGAGCATCAGGGGCTCGCGCCAGCCGAACTGTTCGCCAGGCTCAAGGCGCGCATGCCCGACGG
CGAGGATCTCGTCGTGACCCATGGCGATGCCTGCTTGCCGAATATCATGGTGGAAAATGGCCGCTTTTCT
GGATTCATCGACTGTGGCCGGCTGGGTGTGGCGGACCGCTATCAGGACATAGCGTTGGCTACCCGTGATA
TTGCTGAAGAGCTTGGCGGCGAATGGGCTGACCGCTTCCTCGTGCTTTACGGTATCGCCGCTCCCGATTC
GCAGCGCATCGCCTTCTATCGCCTTCTTGACGAGTTCTTCTGAGCGGGACTCTGGGGTTCGAAATGACCG
ACCAAGCGACGCCCAACCTGCCATCACGAGATTTCGATTCCACCGCCGCCTTCTATGAAAGGTTGGGCTT
CGGAATCGTTTTCCGGGACGCCGGCTGGATGATCCTCCAGCGCGGGGATCTCATGCTGGAGTTCTTCGCC
CACCCCAACTTGTTTATTGCAGCTTATAATGGTTACAAATAAAGCAATAGCATCACAAATTTCACAAATA
AAGCATTTTTTTCACTGCATTCTAGTTGTGGTTTGTCCAAACTCATCAATGTATCTTATCATGTCTGTAT
ACCGTCGACCTCTAGCTAGAGCTTGGCGTAATCATGGTCATAGCTGTTTCCTGTGTGAAATTGTTATCCG
CTCACAATTCCACACAACATACGAGCCGGAAGCATAAAGTGTAAAGCCTGGGGTGCCTAATGAGTGAGCT
AACTCACATTAATTGCGTTGCGCTCACTGCCCGCTTTCCAGTCGGGAAACCTGTCGTGCCAGCTGCATTA
ATGAATCGGCCAACGCGCGGGGAGAGGCGGTTTGCGTATTGGGCGCTCTTCCGCTTCCTCGCTCACTGAC
TCGCTGCGCTCGGTCGTTCGGCTGCGGCGAGCGGTATCAGCTCACTCAAAGGCGGTAATACGGTTATCCA
CAGAATCAGGGGATAACGCAGGAAAGAACATGTGAGCAAAAGGCCAGCAAAAGGCCAGGAACCGTAAAAA
GGCCGCGTTGCTGGCGTTTTTCCATAGGCTCCGCCCCCCTGACGAGCATCACAAAAATCGACGCTCAAGT
CAGAGGTGGCGAAACCCGACAGGACTATAAAGATACCAGGCGTTTCCCCCTGGAAGCTCCCTCGTGCGCT
CTCCTGTTCCGACCCTGCCGCTTACCGGATACCTGTCCGCCTTTCTCCCTTCGGGAAGCGTGGCGCTTTC
TCATAGCTCACGCTGTAGGTATCTCAGTTCGGTGTAGGTCGTTCGCTCCAAGCTGGGCTGTGTGCACGAA
CCCCCCGTTCAGCCCGACCGCTGCGCCTTATCCGGTAACTATCGTCTTGAGTCCAACCCGGTAAGACACG
ACTTATCGCCACTGGCAGCAGCCACTGGTAACAGGATTAGCAGAGCGAGGTATGTAGGCGGTGCTACAGA
GTTCTTGAAGTGGTGGCCTAACTACGGCTACACTAGAAGAACAGTATTTGGTATCTGCGCTCTGCTGAAG
CCAGTTACCTTCGGAAAAAGAGTTGGTAGCTCTTGATCCGGCAAACAAACCACCGCTGGTAGCGGTGGTT
TTTTTGTTTGCAAGCAGCAGATTACGCGCAGAAAAAAAGGATCTCAAGAAGATCCTTTGATCTTTTCTAC
GGGGTCTGACGCTCAGTGGAACGAAAACTCACGTTAAGGGATTTTGGTCATGAGATTATCAAAAAGGATC
TTCACCTAGATCCTTTTAAATTAAAAATGAAGTTTTAAATCAATCTAAAGTATATATGAGTAAACTTGGT
CTGACAGTTACCAATGCTTAATCAGTGAGGCACCTATCTCAGCGATCTGTCTATTTCGTTCATCCATAGT
TGCCTGACTCCCCGTCGTGTAGATAACTACGATACGGGAGGGCTTACCATCTGGCCCCAGTGCTGCAATG
ATACCGCGAGACCCACGCTCACCGGCTCCAGATTTATCAGCAATAAACCAGCCAGCCGGAAGGGCCGAGC
GCAGAAGTGGTCCTGCAACTTTATCCGCCTCCATCCAGTCTATTAATTGTTGCCGGGAAGCTAGAGTAAG
TAGTTCGCCAGTTAATAGTTTGCGCAACGTTGTTGCCATTGCTACAGGCATCGTGGTGTCACGCTCGTCG
TTTGGTATGGCTTCATTCAGCTCCGGTTCCCAACGATCAAGGCGAGTTACATGATCCCCCATGTTGTGCA
AAAAAGCGGTTAGCTCCTTCGGTCCTCCGATCGTTGTCAGAAGTAAGTTGGCCGCAGTGTTATCACTCAT
GGTTATGGCAGCACTGCATAATTCTCTTACTGTCATGCCATCCGTAAGATGCTTTTCTGTGACTGGTGAG
TACTCAACCAAGTCATTCTGAGAATAGTGTATGCGGCGACCGAGTTGCTCTTGCCCGGCGTCAATACGGG
ATAATACCGCGCCACATAGCAGAACTTTAAAAGTGCTCATCATTGGAAAACGTTCTTCGGGGCGAAAACT
CTCAAGGATCTTACCGCTGTTGAGATCCAGTTCGATGTAACCCACTCGTGCACCCAACTGATCTTCAGCA
TCTTTTACTTTCACCAGCGTTTCTGGGTGAGCAAAAACAGGAAGGCAAAATGCCGCAAAAAAGGGAATAA
GGGCGACACGGAAATGTTGAATACTCATACTCTTCCTTTTTCAATATTATTGAAGCATTTATCAGGGTTA
TTGTCTCATGAGCGGATACATATTTGAATGTATTTAGAAAAATAAACAAATAGGGGTTCCGCGCACATTT
CCCCGAAAAGTGCCACCTGACGTCGACGGATCGGGAGATCTCCCGATCCCCTATGGTGCACTCTCAGTAC
AATCTGCTCTGATGCCGCATAGTTAAGCCAGTATCTGCTCCCTGCTT
Features (pLannotate 1.2.2; 25 found; start..end, strand, type, name):
    142..521     +  enhancer       CMV enhancer: human cytomegalovirus immediate early enhancer
    522..725     +  promoter       CMV promoter: human cytomegalovirus (CMV) immediate early promoter
    721..754     +  LTR            5' LTR (truncated) (fragment): truncated 5' long terminal repeat (LTR) from HIV-1
    770..788     +  promoter       T7 promoter: promoter for bacteriophage T7 RNA polymerase
    836..1336    +  CDS            tadA: TADA_ECOLI - Also known as yfhC. Experimental evidence at protein level: Swiss-Prot protein existence level 1. Catalyzes the deamination of adenosine to inosine at the wobble position 34 of tRNA(Arg2). Essential for cell viability. From Escherichia coli (strain K12).
   1469..2488    +  CDS            cas9 (fragment): CAS9_STRP1 - Also known as csn1 From Streptococcus pyogenes serotype M1.
   2549..5635    +  CDS            cas9 (fragment): CAS9_STRP1 - Also known as csn1 From Streptococcus pyogenes serotype M1.
   5705..5728    +  CDS            3xFLAG (fragment): three tandem FLAG® epitope tags, followed by an enterokinase cleavage site
   5771..5793    +  CDS            T2A (fragment): 2A peptide from Thosea asigna virus capsid protein Eukaryotic ribosomes fail to insert a peptide bond between the Gly and Pro residues, yielding separate polypeptides.
   5804..6190    +  CDS            bsd: BSD_ASPTE - Experimental evidence at protein level: Swiss-Prot protein existence level 1. Catalyzes the deamination of the cytosine moiety of the antibiotics blasticidin S, cytomycin and acetylblasticidin S. From Aspergillus terreus.
   6293..6517    +  polyA_signal   bGH poly(A) signal: bovine growth hormone polyadenylation signal
   6521..6542    +  promoter       SV40 promoter (fragment): SV40 enhancer and early promoter
   6563..6991    +  rep_origin     f1 ori (sequence partly withheld): f1 bacteriophage origin of replication; arrow indicates direction of (+) strand synthesis
   7005..7334    +  promoter       SV40 promoter: SV40 enhancer and early promoter
   7401..8192    +  CDS            neo: KKA2_KLEPN - Also known as kan, nptII. Experimental evidence at protein level: Swiss-Prot protein existence level 1. Resistance to kanamycin, neomycin, paromomycin, ribostamycin, butirosin and gentamicin B. From Klebsiella pneumoniae.
   8216..8374    +  CDS            ble (fragment): BLE_KLEPN - Experimental evidence at protein level: Swiss-Prot protein existence level 1. Binding protein with a strong affinity to the bleomycin family of antibiotics. Binds to CL990; an antimitotic-antibiotic compound. From Klebsiella pneumoniae.
   8369..8490    +  polyA_signal   SV40 poly(A) signal: SV40 polyadenylation signal
   8561..8583    -  protein_bind   lac operator (fragment): The lac repressor binds to the lac operator to inhibit transcription in E. coli. This inhibition can be relieved by adding lactose or isopropyl-β-D-thiogalactopyranoside (IPTG). lac repressor encoded by lacI
   8587..8617    -  promoter       lac promoter: promoter for the E. coli lac operon
   8632..8653    -  protein_bind   CAP binding site: CAP binding activates transcription in the presence of cAMP. E. coli catabolite activator protein
   8666..8758    -  CDS            lacI (fragment): lac repressor; lacI; The lac repressor binds to the lac operator to inhibit transcription in E. coli. This inhibition can be relieved by adding lactose or isopropyl-β-D-thiogalactopyranoside (IPTG).
   8941..9529    -  rep_origin     ori: high-copy-number ColE1/pMB1/pBR322/pUC origin of replication
   9700..10560   -  CDS            AmpR: β-lactamase; bla; confers resistance to ampicillin, carbenicillin, and related antibiotics
  10561..10665   -  promoter       AmpR promoter: bla
  10724..10776   -  misc_feature   bom (fragment): basis of mobility region from pBR322
