[The description below was written by a language model from this plasmid's Addgene catalogue record and pLannotate feature annotations shown in this document.]
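Description:
S1 1029 miniABEMax V82G strategy1 is a mammalian expression plasmid of about 10.8 kb built on pcDNA3.1(+) that encodes an adenine base editor based on a circularly permuted Streptococcus pyogenes Cas9 nickase. It is maintained in E. coli through a high-copy ColE1/pUC-type origin and an ampicillin resistance gene, and it also carries the f1 origin typical of this backbone.

The editor is transcribed from the CMV enhancer/promoter, with a T7 promoter just upstream of the coding region, and terminates at the bGH polyadenylation signal. The open reading frame begins with a single evolved E. coli TadA deaminase domain carrying the V82G substitution (the "miniABEMax" monomer format). It continues into two Cas9 segments: a shorter fragment followed by a longer one. This order is consistent with the circular permutation described in the record, in which the protein's new termini are placed at amino acid 1029 and the original ends are joined. The deaminase therefore sits at the N-terminus of the permuted nickase. Downstream, the annotation detects a partial FLAG-type epitope match, a T2A peptide and the blasticidin S deaminase gene, so editor and blasticidin resistance are produced from one transcript as separate polypeptides. The backbone's SV40 promoter-driven neomycin resistance cassette is also annotated, although the catalogue lists only blasticidin as the selectable marker.

No guide RNA cassette is annotated, so the guide presumably has to be supplied separately. The associated work concerns engineering adenine base editor architectures with lower RNA off-target activity and improved on-target DNA editing, and this plasmid represents one of the design variants for A-to-G editing in mammalian cells.
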