Addgene plasmid #135360: S1 1029 miniABEMax V82G strategy1
Purpose: Expression of circular permutant of nSpyCas9 at amino acid position 1029 encoding miniABEMax (evolved Tada monomer with V82G) at the N-terminus
Depositing lab: Alex Hewitt. Depositing organization: University of Tasmania. Publication: Engineering domain-inlaid SaCas9 adenine base editors with reduced RNA off-targets and increased on-target DNA editing. Nguyen Tran MT, Mohd Khalid MKN, Wang Q, Walker JKR, Lidgerwood GE, Dilworth KL, Lisowski L, Pebay A, Hewitt AW. Nat Commun. 2020 Sep 25;11(1):4871. doi: 10.1038/s41467-020-18715-y. PubMed 32978399.
Backbone
  Vector backbone: pcDNA3.1(+)
  Vector type: Mammalian Expression, CRISPR
  Selectable markers: Blasticidin
Growth in bacteria
  Bacterial resistance: Ampicillin, 100 μg/mL
  Growth temperature: 30°C
  Growth strain: NEB Stable
  Copy number: High Copy
Gene/Insert
  Gene/Insert name: mini ABEMax 1029 nSpyCas9
  Species: Synthetic
  Mutation: (V82G)
  Cloning method: Restriction Enzyme; 5′ cloning site Unknown (unknown if destroyed)
Terms and licenses: Academic/Nonprofit Terms; Industry Terms: Not Available to Industry
How to cite: S1 1029 miniABEMax V82G strategy1 was a gift from Alex Hewitt (Addgene plasmid # 135360 ; http://n2t.net/addgene:135360 ; RRID:Addgene_135360)
