>Addgene plasmid #135360 | S1 1029 miniABEMax V82G strategy1 | depositor partial sequence | sequence record 261036 | insert: circular permutation at position 1029 spyCas9 (D10A) with N terminial miniABEMax (evolved ecTadA [V82G])
GGTACCGCCACCATGTCTGAGGTGGAGTTTTCCCACGAGTACTGGATGAGACATGCCCTGACCCTGGCCA
AGAGGGCACGCGATGAGAGGGAGGTGCCTGTGGGAGCCGTGCTGGTGCTGAACAATAGAGTGATCGGCGA
GGGCTGGAACAGAGCCATCGGCCTGCACGACCCAACAGCCCATGCCGAAATTATGGCCCTGAGACAGGGC
GGCCTGGTCATGCAGAACTACAGACTGATTGACGCCACCCTGTACGGCACATTCGAGCCTTGCGTGATGT
GCGCCGGCGCCATGATCCACTCTAGGATCGGCCGCGTGGTGTTTGGCGTGAGGAACGCAAAAACCGGCGC
CGCAGGCTCCCTGATGGACGTGCTGCACTACCCCGGCATGAATCACCGCGTCGAAATTACCGAGGGAATC
CTGGCAGATGAATGTGCCGCCCTGCTGTGCTATTTCTTTCGGATGCCTAGACAGGTGTTCAATGCTCAGA
AGAAGGCCCAGAGCTCCACCGACCCGAAGAAAAAGCGTAAAGTGGGTAGCAGCGGCAGCCCGAAAAAGAA
ACGCAAAGTGGGTAGCGACGCTCTGGATGACTTCGACCTGGATATGCTGGGCAGCGACGCCCTGGATGAC
TTTGGCGGTGGCAGCATAGGCAAGGCAACCGCTAAGTATTTTTTTTACAGCAACATCATGAACTTCTTTA
AGACCGAGATTACCCTGGCCAACGGTGAAATCCGTAAACGCCCGCTGATTGAAACCAACGGTGAAACCGG
CGAAATCGTGTGGGACAAGGGCCGTGATTTTGCGACCGTGCGCAAAGTGCTGTCCATGCCGCAGGTGAAC
ATTGTGAAGAAAACCGAGGTGCAGACCGGCGGTTTCAGCAAGGAAAGCATTCTGCCGAAACGTAACAGCG
ACAAGCTGATCGCCCGCAAGAAAGATTGGGACCCGAAGAAATACGGCGGTTTCGATAGCCCGACCGTGGC
TTATAGCGTGCTGGTGGTGGCCAAAGTGGAGAAGGGTAAAAGCAAGAAACTGAAGAGCGTGAAAGAACTG
CTGGGCATCACCATTATGGAGCGTAGCAGCTTCGAAAAGAACCCGATCGACTTTCTGGAGGCGAAGGGTT
ACAAGGAAGTGAAGAAAGATCTGATCATTAAGCTGCCGAAATACAGCCTGTTTGAGCTGGAAAATGGTCG
TAAACGTATGCTGGCCAGCGCCGGCGAGCTGCAAAAGGGCAACGAACTGGCGCTGCCGAGCAAATATGTG
AACTTCCTGTACCTGGCCAGCCACTATGAGAAGCTGAAAGGTAGCCCGGAGGACAACGAACAGAAGCAGC
TGTTTGTGGAGCAGCACAAACACTATCTGGATGAGATCATTGAACAGATCAGCGAGTTCAGCAAGCGTGT
GATTCTGGCGGACGCTAACCTGGATAAAGTGCTGAGCGCCTACAACAAACACCGTGACAAGCCGATCCGC
GAGCAGGCGGAAAACATCATTCACCTGTTCACCCTGACCAACCTGGGTGCGCCGGCCGCGTTCAAGTACT
TTGACACCACCATTGATCGTAAACGCTATACCAGCACCAAGGAGGTGCTGGATGCTACCCTGATCCACCA
GAGCATTACCGGCCTGTACGAAACCCGTATTGATCTGAGCCAGCTGGGCGGTGACGGCGGTAGCGGCGGT
AGCGGCGGTAGCGGCGGTAGCGGCGGTAGCGGCGGTAGCGGCGGTGACAAGAAATATAGCATCGGTCTGG
CGATTGGCACCAACAGCGTGGGTTGGGCTGTGATCACCGATGAGTACAAGGTGCCGAGCAAGAAGTTCAA
GGTGCTGGGCAACACCGACCGCCACAGCATCAAGAAAAACCTGATTGGTGCCCTGCTGTTTGATAGCGGT
GAAACCGCCGAGGCCACCCGTCTGAAGCGCACCGCCCGTCGCCGTTACACCCGTCGTAAAAACCGTATCT
GCTACCTGCAAGAGATTTTCAGCAACGAAATGGCCAAAGTGGACGATAGCTTCTTTCACCGCCTGGAGGA
GAGCTTCCTGGTGGAGGAAGACAAGAAACACGAGCGTCACCCGATCTTTGGCAACATTGTGGATGAGGTG
GCTTACCACGAAAAGTATCCGACCATCTACCACCTGCGTAAGAAACTGGTGGATAGCACCGACAAGGCCG
ATCTGCGCCTGATCTATCTGGCTCTGGCCCACATGATCAAGTTCCGTGGTCACTTTCTGATCGAGGGCGA
CCTGAACCCGGATAACAGCGATGTGGACAAGCTGTTCATCCAGCTGGTGCAGACCTACAACCAGCTGTTT
GAGGAAAACCCGATTAACGCCAGCGGTGTGGACGCGAAGGCTATCCTGAGCGCGCGTCTGAGCAAAAGCC
GCCGTCTGGAGAACCTGATCGCGCAGCTGCCGGGTGAAAAGAAAAACGGTCTGTTTGGCAACCTGATTGC
TCTGAGCCTGGGCCTGACCCCGAACTTCAAAAGCAACTTTGACCTGGCGGAGGATGCTAAGCTGCAACTG
AGCAAGGATACCTATGACGATGACCTGGACAACCTGCTGGCGCAGATCGGCGACCAGTACGCTGATCTGT
TCCTGGCTGCCAAGAACCTGAGCGATGCGATCCTGCTGAGCGACATTCTGCGTGTGAACACCGAGATTAC
CAAGGCCCCGCTGAGCGCGAGCATGATCAAACGCTATGATGAACACCACCAGGACCTGACCCTGCTGAAA
GCTCTGGTGCGTCAGCAGCTGCCGGAGAAGTACAAAGAAATCTTCTTTGACCAGAGCAAGAACGGTTACG
CCGGCTATATTGATGGCGGTGCGAGCCAGGAGGAGTTCTACAAGTTTATCAAACCGATTCTGGAGAAAAT
GGACGGCACCGAGGAACTGCTGGTGAAGCTGAACCGTGAAGATCTGCTGCGTAAACAGCGCACCTTCGAC
AACGGTAGCATCCCGCACCAGATTCACCTGGGTGAGCTGCACGCCATCCTGCGCCGTCAGGAAGATTTCT
ACCCGTTTCTGAAGGACAACCGTGAGAAGATCGAAAAAATTCTGACCTTCCGCATTCCGTACTATGTGGG
TCCGCTGGCTCGTGGCAACAGCCGCTTTGCCTGGATGACCCGCAAGAGCGAGGAAACCATCACCCCGTGG
AACTTCGAGGAAGTGGTGGACAAAGGCGCCAGCGCGCAGAGCTTCATTGAGCGTATGACCAACTTTGATA
AGAACCTGCCGAACGAAAAAGTGCTGCCGAAGCACAGCCTGCTGTACGAGTATTTCACCGTGTACAACGA
ACTGACCAAGGTGAAATATGTGACCGAGGGTATGCGCAAGCCGGCCTTCCTGAGCGGCGAACAGAAGAAA
GCGATCGTGGACCTGCTGTTTAAAACCAACCGTAAGGTGACCGTGAAGCAGCTGAAAGAGGATTATTTCA
AGAAAATTGAATGCTTTGACAGCGTGGAGATCAGCGGTGTGGAAGATCGTTTTAACGCGAGCCTGGGCAC
CTACCACGACCTGCTGAAAATCATTAAGGATAAAGACTTCCTGGATAACGAGGAAAACGAGGACATCCTG
GAAGATATTGTGCTGACCCTGACCCTGTTTGAGGACCGTGAAATGATCGAGGAACGCCTGAAGACCTATG
CCCACCTGTTCGATGACAAAGTGATGAAACAGCTGAAGCGCCGTCGCTACACCGGTTGGGGCCGTCTGAG
CCGCAAACTGATCAACGGTATTCGCGATAAACAGAGCGGCAAGACCATCCTGGATTTTCTGAAGAGCGAC
GGTTTCGCGAACCGTAACTTTATGCAGCTGATTCACGATGACAGCCTGACCTTCAAAGAGGACATCCAGA
AGGCGCAGGTGAGCGGTCAGGGCGATAGCCTGCACGAACATATTGCTAACCTGGCCGGTAGCCCGGCCAT
CAAGAAGGGCATCCTGCAAACCGTGAAGGTGGTGGACGAGCTGGTGAAAGTGATGGGTCGTCACAAGCCG
GAAAACATCGTGATTGAGATGGCCCGCGAAAACCAGACCACCCAGAAAGGCCAGAAGAACAGCCGTGAGC
GCATGAAGCGTATCGAGGAAGGCATCAAGGAACTGGGCAGCCAGATCCTGAAGGAGCACCCGGTGGAAAA
CACCCAGCTGCAAAACGAGAAACTGTACCTGTACTACCTGCAAAACGGTCGTGACATGTATGTGGATCAG
GAACTGGACATTAACCGCCTGAGCGATTATGACGTGGATGCGATCGTGCCGCAGAGCTTCCTGAAGGATG
ACAGCATTGACAACAAAGTGCTGACCCGTAGCGATAAAAACCGCGGCAAGAGCGACAACGTGCCGAGCGA
GGAAGTGGTGAAGAAAATGAAAAACTACTGGCGTCAGCTGCTGAACGCCAAACTGATCACCCAGCGTAAG
TTTGACAACCTGACCAAAGCTGAGCGCGGCGGTCTGAGCGAACTGGATAAAGCCGGTTTCATTAAGCGTC
AGCTGGTGGAAACCCGCCAGATCACCAAGCACGTGGCGCAGATTCTGGACAGCCGCATGAACACCAAGTA
TGACGAGAACGATAAACTGATCCGTGAAGTGAAAGTGATCACCCTGAAGAGCAAACTGGTGAGCGATTTT
CGTAAAGACTTCCAGTTTTACAAGGTGCGCGAGATCAACAACTACCACCACGCTCACGACGCCTATCTGA
ACGCGGTGGTGGGCACCGCCCTGATCAAGAAGTACCCGAAGCTGGAGAGCGAGTTCGTGTACGGCGACTA
CAAGGTGTATGATGTGCGTAAGATGATCGCCAAAAGCGAGCAGGAAATTGGCGGCGGCGATAGCGGTGGT
AGCAAGCGTCCGGCGGCTACCAAGAAAGCGGGCCAGGCTAAGAAAAAGAAAGACTACAAAGATGACGATG
ACAAGGGTAGCGGCGCTACCAACTTCAGCCTGCTGAAGCAGGCGGGCGACGTGGAGGAAAATCCGGGCCC
GATGGCTAAACCGCTGAGCCAGGAGGAAAGCACCCTGATCGAGCGCGCTACCGCCACCATTAACAGCATC
CCGATTAGCGAAGACTATAGCGTGGCCAGCGCCGCGCTGAGCAGCGATGGTCGTATTTTCACCGGCGTGA
ACGTGTACCACTTTACCGGTGGCCCGTGCGCCGAGCTGGTGGTGCTGGGCACCGCCGCCGCCGCCGCCGC
CGGCAACCTGACCTGCATCGTGGCGATTGGTAACGAAAATCGTGGCATCCTGAGCCCGTGCGGCCGTTGC
CGCCAGGTGCTGCTGGACCTGCATCCGGGCATCAAGGCGATTGTGAAGGATAGCGACGGCCAACCGACCG
CCGTGGGTATTCGTGAACTGCTGCCATCCGGCTATGTTTGGGAGGGCTAA
